Addgene plasmid #79775: hiActTS-GR
Purpose: high FRET control for ActTS-GR
Depositing lab: Tetsuya Kitaguchi. Publication: Wide and high resolution tension measurement using FRET in embryo. Yamashita S, Tsuboi T, Ishinabe N, Kitaguchi T, Michiue T. Sci Rep. 2016 Jun 23;6:28535. doi: 10.1038/srep28535. PubMed 27335157.
Backbone
  Vector backbone: pEGFP c1 derivative
  Backbone size w/o insert (bp): 3953
  Total vector size (bp): 8204
  Vector type: Mammalian Expression
Growth in bacteria
  Bacterial resistance: Kanamycin, 50 μg/mL
  Growth temperature: 37°C
  Growth strain: DH5alpha
  Copy number: Unknown
Gene/Insert
  Gene/Insert name: hiActTS-GR
  Insert size (bp): 4251
  Promoter: CMV
  Cloning method: Restriction Enzyme; 5′ cloning site NheI (not destroyed); 3′ cloning site KpnI (not destroyed)
  Sequencing primers: 5′ CGCAAATGGGCGGTAGGCGTG
Terms and licenses: Academic/Nonprofit Terms; Industry Terms: Not Available to Industry
How to cite: hiActTS-GR was a gift from Tetsuya Kitaguchi (Addgene plasmid # 79775 ; http://n2t.net/addgene:79775 ; RRID:Addgene_79775)
