[The description below was written by a language model from this plasmid's Addgene catalogue record and pLannotate feature annotations shown in this document.]
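Description:
hiActTS-GR is a mammalian expression plasmid of about 8.2 kb built on a pEGFP-C1 derivative backbone. It serves as the high-FRET control for the ActTS-GR sensor, an actinin-based FRET tension probe that was used for tension measurement in embryos. It is propagated in E. coli through a high-copy ColE1/pUC-type origin and selected with kanamycin. The NeoR/KanR (aph(3')-II) gene is preceded by both a bacterial AmpR (bla) promoter and the SV40 enhancer/early promoter and is terminated by the HSV TK polyadenylation signal. This arrangement lets the same marker confer kanamycin resistance in bacteria and G418 resistance in transfected mammalian cells. An f1 origin is also present. The short ble, bGH poly(A) and SV40 large T antigen fragments in the annotation appear to be backbone remnants rather than functional elements.

The roughly 4.25 kb insert was cloned between NheI and KpnI. It is expressed from the human CMV immediate-early enhancer and promoter and terminated by the SV40 poly(A) signal. According to the feature table, it comprises the human alpha-actinin-1 (ACTN1) coding sequence, an F-actin cross-linking and bundling protein, followed closely by mCherry and then EGFP. A short unannotated stretch of about 130 nt separates the two fluorescent proteins. The green/red pair (the "GR" of the name) provides the FRET donor and acceptor. Here both fluorophores lie downstream of the ACTN1 sequence rather than within it, which would be expected to keep the pair free of mechanical load on actinin and so give a constitutively high-FRET reference. The record does not state this design rationale, nor does it identify the intervening linker. The construct is typically used alongside ActTS-GR to calibrate the upper bound of the FRET signal.
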