Features (pLannotate 1.2.2; 16 found; start..end, strand, type, name):
     61..364     +  enhancer       CMV enhancer: human cytomegalovirus immediate early enhancer
    365..568     +  promoter       CMV promoter: human cytomegalovirus (CMV) immediate early promoter
    597..3272    +  CDS            ACTN1: ACTN1_HUMAN - Experimental evidence at protein level: Swiss-Prot protein existence level 1. F-actin cross-linking protein which is thought to anchor actin to a variety of intracellular structures. This is a bundling protein. From Homo sapiens (Human).
   3279..3986    +  CDS            mCherry: mCherry is a basic (constitutively fluorescent) red fluorescent protein published in 2004, derived from Discosoma sp.. It is reported to be a very rapidly-maturing monomer with low acid sensitivity.
   4119..4835    +  CDS            EGFP: EGFP is a basic (constitutively fluorescent) green fluorescent protein published in 1996, derived from Aequorea victoria. It is reported to be a rapidly-maturing weak dimer with moderate acid sensitivity.
   4848..4873    +  misc_feature   MCS (fragment): multiple cloning site
   4885..4969    +  CDS            large T antigen (fragment): large T antigen from SV40 (simian virus 40)
   4992..5113    +  polyA_signal   SV40 poly(A) signal: SV40 polyadenylation signal
   5147..5575    -  rep_origin     f1 ori (sequence partly withheld): f1 bacteriophage origin of replication; arrow indicates direction of (+) strand synthesis
   5602..5706    +  promoter       AmpR promoter: bla
   5708..6065    +  promoter       SV40 promoter: SV40 enhancer and early promoter
   6100..6894    +  CDS            NeoR/KanR: aminoglycoside phosphotransferase from Tn5; aph(3')-II (or nptII); confers resistance to neomycin, kanamycin, and G418 (Geneticin®)
   6915..7067    +  CDS            ble (fragment): BLE_KLEPN - Experimental evidence at protein level: Swiss-Prot protein existence level 1. Binding protein with a strong affinity to the bleomycin family of antibiotics. Binds to CL990; an antimitotic-antibiotic compound. From Klebsiella pneumoniae.
   7126..7173    +  polyA_signal   HSV TK poly(A) signal: herpes simplex virus thymidine kinase polyadenylation signal (Cole and Stacy, 1985)
   7264..7280    -  polyA_signal   bGH poly(A) signal (fragment): bovine growth hormone polyadenylation signal
   7502..8090    +  rep_origin     ori: high-copy-number ColE1/pMB1/pBR322/pUC origin of replication
>Addgene plasmid #79775 | hiActTS-GR | depositor full sequence | sequence record 149114 | pEGFPc1 vector derivative
TAGTTATTAATAGTAATCAATTACGGGGTCATTAGTTCATAGCCCATATATGGAGTTCCGCGTTACATAA
CTTACGGTAAATGGCCCGCCTGGCTGACCGCCCAACGACCCCCGCCCATTGACGTCAATAATGACGTATG
TTCCCATAGTAACGCCAATAGGGACTTTCCATTGACGTCAATGGGTGGAGTATTTACGGTAAACTGCCCA
CTTGGCAGTACATCAAGTGTATCATATGCCAAGTACGCCCCCTATTGACGTCAATGACGGTAAATGGCCC
GCCTGGCATTATGCCCAGTACATGACCTTATGGGACTTTCCTACTTGGCAGTACATCTACGTATTAGTCA
TCGCTATTACCATGGTGATGCGGTTTTGGCAGTACATCAATGGGCGTGGATAGCGGTTTGACTCACGGGG
ATTTCCAAGTCTCCACCCCATTGACGTCAATGGGAGTTTGTTTTGGCACCAAAATCAACGGGACTTTCCA
AAATGTCGTAACAACTCCGCCCCATTGACGCAAATGGGCGGTAGGCGTGTACGGTGGGAGGTCTATATAA
GCAGAGCTGGTTTAGTGAACCGTCAGATCCGCTAGCATGGACCATTATGATTCTCAGCAAACCAACGATT
ACATGCAGCCAGAAGAGGACTGGGACCGGGACCTGCTCCTGGACCCGGCCTGGGAGAAGCAGCAGAGAAA
GACATTCACGGCATGGTGTAACTCCCACCTCCGGAAGGCGGGGACACAGATCGAGAACATCGAAGAGGAC
TTCCGGGATGGCCTGAAGCTCATGCTGCTGCTGGAGGTCATCTCAGGTGAACGCTTGGCCAAGCCAGAGC
GAGGCAAGATGAGAGTGCACAAGATCTCCAACGTCAACAAGGCCCTGGATTTCATAGCCAGCAAAGGCGT
CAAACTGGTGTCCATCGGAGCCGAAGAAATCGTGGATGGGAATGTGAAGATGACCCTGGGCATGATCTGG
ACCATCATCCTGCGCTTTGCCATCCAGGACATCTCCGTGGAAGAGACTTCAGCCAAGGAAGGGCTGCTCC
TGTGGTGTCAGAGAAAGACAGCCCCTTACAAAAATGTCAACATCCAGAACTTCCACATAAGCTGGAAGGA
TGGCCTCGGCTTCTGTGCTTTGATCCACCGACACCGGCCCGAGCTGATTGACTACGGGAAGCTGCGGAAG
GATGATCCACTCACAAATCTGAATACGGCTTTTGACGTGGCAGAGAAGTACCTGGACATCCCCAAGATGC
TGGATGCCGAAGACATCGTTGGAACTGCCCGACCGGATGAGAAAGCCATCATGACTTACGTGTCTAGCTT
CTACCACGCCTTCTCTGGAGCCCAGAAGGCGGAGACAGCAGCCAATCGCATCTGCAAGGTGTTGGCCGTC
AACCAGGAGAACGAGCAGCTTATGGAAGACTACGAGAAGCTGGCCAGTGATCTGTTGGAGTGGATCCGCC
GCACAATCCCGTGGCTGGAGAACCGGGTGCCCGAGAACACCATGCATGCCATGCAACAGAAGCTGGAGGA
CTTCCGGGACTACCGGCGCCTGCACAAGCCGCCCAAGGTGCAGGAGAAGTGCCAGCTGGAGATCAACTTC
AACACGCTGCAGACCAAGCTGCGGCTCAGCAACCGGCCTGCCTTCATGCCCTCTGAGGGCAGGATGGTCT
CGGACATCAACAATGCCTGGGGCTGCCTGGAGCAGGTGGAGAAGGGCTATGAGGAGTGGTTGCTGAATGA
GATCCGGAGGCTGGAGCGACTGGACCACCTGGCAGAGAAGTTCCGGCAGAAGGCCTCCATCCACGAGGCC
TGGACTGACGGCAAAGAGGCCATGCTGCGACAGAAGGACTATGAGACCGCCACCCTCTCGGAGATCAAGG
CCCTGCTCAAGAAGCATGAGGCCTTCGAGAGTGACCTGGCTGCCCACCAGGACCGTGTGGAGCAGATTGC
CGCCATCGCACAGGAGCTCAATGAGCTGGACTATTATGACTCACCCAGTGTCAACGCCCGTTGCCAAAAG
ATCTGTGACCAGTGGGACAATCTGGGGGCCCTAACTCAGAAGCGAAGGGAAGCTCTGGAGCGGACCGAGA
AACTGCTGGAGACCATTGACCAGCTGTACTTGGAGTATGCCAAGCGGGCTGCACCCTTCAACAACTGGAT
GGAGGGGGCCATGGAGGACCTGCAGGACACCTTCATTGTGCACACCATTGAGGAGATCCAGGGACTGACC
ACAGCCCATGAGCAGTTCAAGGCCACCCTCCCTGATGCCGACAAGGAGCGCCTGGCCATCCTGGGCATCC
ACAATGAGGTGTCCAAGATTGTCCAGACCTACCACGTCAATATGGCGGGCACCAACCCCTACACAACCAT
CACGCCTCAGGAGATCAATGGCAAATGGGACCACGTGCGGCAGCTGGTGCCTCGGAGGGACCAAGCTCTG
ACGGAGGAGCATGCCCGACAGCAGCACAATGAGAGGCTACGCAAGCAGTTTGGAGCCCAGGCCAATGTCA
TCGGGCCCTGGATCCAGACCAAGATGGAGGAGATCGGGAGGATCTCCATTGAGATGCATGGGACCCTGGA
GGACCAGCTCAGCCACCTGCGGCAGTATGAGAAGAGCATCGTCAACTACAAGCCAAAGATTGATCAGCTG
GAGGGCGACCACCAGCTCATCCAGGAGGCGCTCATCTTCGACAACAAGCACACCAACTACACCATGGAGC
ACATCCGTGTGGGCTGGGAGCAGCTGCTCACCACCATCGCCAGGACCATCAATGAGGTAGAGAACCAGAT
CCTGACCCGGGATGCCAAGGGCATCAGCCAGGAGCAGATGAATGAGTTCCGGGCCTCCTTCAACCACTTT
GACCGGGATCACTCCGGCACACTGGGTCCCGAGGAGTTCAAAGCCTGCCTCATCAGCTTGGGTTATGATA
TTGGCAACGACCCCCAGGGAGAAGCAGAATTTGCCCGCATCATGAGCATTGTGGACCCCAACCGCCTGGG
GGTAGTGACATTCCAGGCCTTCATTGACTTCATGTCCCGCGAGACAGCCGACACAGATACAGCAGACCAA
GTCATGGCTTCCTTCAAGATCCTGGCTGGGGACAAGAACTACATTACCATGGACGAGCTGCGCCGCGAGC
TGCCACCCGACCAGGCTGAGTACTGCATCGCGCGGATGGCCCCCTACACCGGCCCCGACTCCGTGCCAGG
TGCTCTGGACTACATGTCCTTCTCCACGGCGCTGTACGGCGAGAGTGACCTCACCGGTATGGTGAGCAAG
GGCGAGGAGGATAACATGGCCATCATCAAGGAGTTCATGCGCTTCAAGGTGCACATGGAGGGCTCCGTGA
ACGGCCACGAGTTCGAGATCGAGGGCGAGGGCGAGGGCCGCCCCTACGAGGGCACCCAGACCGCCAAGCT
GAAGGTGACCAAGGGTGGCCCCCTGCCCTTCGCCTGGGACATCCTGTCCCCTCAGTTCATGTACGGCTCC
AAGGCCTACGTGAAGCACCCCGCCGACATCCCCGACTACTTGAAGCTGTCCTTCCCCGAGGGCTTCAAGT
GGGAGCGCGTGATGAACTTCGAGGACGGCGGCGTGGTGACCGTGACCCAGGACTCCTCCCTTCAGGACGG
CGAGTTCATCTACAAGGTGAAGCTGCGCGGCACCAACTTCCCCTCCGACGGCCCCGTAATGCAGAAGAAG
ACCATGGGCTGGGAGGCCTCCTCCGAGCGGATGTACCCCGAGGACGGCGCCCTGAAGGGCGAGATCAAGC
AGAGGCTGAAGCTGAAGGACGGCGGCCACTACGACGCTGAGGTCAAGACCACCTACAAGGCCAAGAAGCC
CGTGCAGCTGCCCGGCGCCTACAACGTCAACATCAAGTTGGACATCACCTCCCACAACGAGGACTACACC
ATCGTGGAACAGTACGAACGCGCCGAGGGCCGCCACTCCACCGGCGGCATGGACGAGCTGTACAAGGAAT
TCGGGCCAGGTGGTGCAGGGCCAGGTGGTGCAGGGCCAGGTGGTGCAGGGCCAGGTGGTGCAGGGCCCGG
TGGTGCAGGCCCAGGTGGTGCAGGTCCAGGTGGTGCAGGTCCAGGTGGTGCTGGATCCATGGTGAGCAAG
GGCGAGGAGCTGTTCACCGGGGTGGTGCCCATCCTGGTCGAGCTGGACGGCGACGTAAACGGCCACAAGT
TCAGCGTGTCCGGCGAGGGCGAGGGCGATGCCACCTACGGCAAGCTGACCCTGAAGTTCATCTGCACCAC
CGGCAAGCTGCCCGTGCCCTGGCCCACCCTCGTGACCACCCTGACCTACGGCGTGCAGTGCTTCAGCCGC
TACCCCGACCACATGAAGCAGCACGACTTCTTCAAGTCCGCCATGCCCGAAGGCTACGTCCAGGAGCGCA
CCATCTTCTTCAAGGACGACGGCAACTACAAGACCCGCGCCGAGGTGAAGTTCGAGGGCGACACCCTGGT
GAACCGCATCGAGCTGAAGGGCATCGACTTCAAGGAGGACGGCAACATCCTGGGGCACAAGCTGGAGTAC
AACTACAACAGCCACAACGTCTATATCATGGCCGACAAGCAGAAGAACGGCATCAAGGTGAACTTCAAGA
TCCGCCACAACATCGAGGACGGCAGCGTGCAGCTCGCCGACCACTACCAGCAGAACACCCCCATCGGCGA
CGGCCCCGTGCTGCTGCCCGACAACCACTACCTGAGCACCCAGTCCGCCCTGAGCAAAGACCCCAACGAG
AAGCGCGATCACATGGTCCTGCTGGAGTTCGTGACCGCCGCCGGGATCACTCTCGGCATGGACGAGCTGT
ACAAGAGCGGCCGCTAAGGTACCGCGGGCCCGGGATCCACCGGATCTAGATAACTGATCATAATCAGCCA
TACCACATTTGTAGAGGTTTTACTTGCTTTAAAAAACCTCCCACACCTCCCCCTGAACCTGAAACATAAA
ATGAATGCAATTGTTGTTGTTAACTTGTTTATTGCAGCTTATAATGGTTACAAATAAAGCAATAGCATCA
CAAATTTCACAAATAAAGCATTTTTTTCACTGCATTCTAGTTGTGGTTTGTCCAAACTCATCAATGTATC
TTAACGCGTAAATTGTAAGCGTTAATATTTTGTTAAAATTCGCGTTAAATTTTTGTTAAATCAGCTCATT
TTTTAACCAATAGGCCGAAATCGGCAAAATCCCTTATAAATCAAAAGAATAGACCGAGATAGGGT
[37 nt withheld, positions 5246-5282]
AAAGAACGTGGACTCCAACGTCAAAGG
[49 nt withheld, positions 5310-5358]
T
[91 nt withheld, positions 5360-5450]
G
[124 nt withheld, positions 5452-5575]
CAGGTGGCACTTTTCGGGGAAATGTGCGCGGAACCCCTATTTGTTTATTTTTCTAAATACATTCAAATAT
GTATCCGCTCATGAGACAATAACCCTGATAAATGCTTCAATAATATTGAAAAAGGAAGAGTCCTGAGGCG
GAAAGAACCAGCTGTGGAATGTGTGTCAGTTAGGGTGTGGAAAGTCCCCAGGCTCCCCAGCAGGCAGAAG
TATGCAAAGCATGCATCTCAATTAGTCAGCAACCAGGTGTGGAAAGTCCCCAGGCTCCCCAGCAGGCAGA
AGTATGCAAAGCATGCATCTCAATTAGTCAGCAACCATAGTCCCGCCCCTAACTCCGCCCATCCCGCCCC
TAACTCCGCCCAGTTCCGCCCATTCTCCGCCCCATGGCTGACTAATTTTTTTTATTTATGCAGAGGCCGA
GGCCGCCTCGGCCTCTGAGCTATTCCAGAAGTAGTGAGGAGGCTTTTTTGGAGGCCTAGGCTTTTGCAAA
GATCGATCAAGAGACAGGATGAGGATCGTTTCGCATGATTGAACAAGATGGATTGCACGCAGGTTCTCCG
GCCGCTTGGGTGGAGAGGCTATTCGGCTATGACTGGGCACAACAGACAATCGGCTGCTCTGATGCCGCCG
TGTTCCGGCTGTCAGCGCAGGGGCGCCCGGTTCTTTTTGTCAAGACCGACCTGTCCGGTGCCCTGAATGA
ACTGCAAGACGAGGCAGCGCGGCTATCGTGGCTGGCCACGACGGGCGTTCCTTGCGCAGCTGTGCTCGAC
GTTGTCACTGAAGCGGGAAGGGACTGGCTGCTATTGGGCGAAGTGCCGGGGCAGGATCTCCTGTCATCTC
ACCTTGCTCCTGCCGAGAAAGTATCCATCATGGCTGATGCAATGCGGCGGCTGCATACGCTTGATCCGGC
TACCTGCCCATTCGACCACCAAGCGAAACATCGCATCGAGCGAGCACGTACTCGGATGGAAGCCGGTCTT
GTCGATCAGGATGATCTGGACGAAGAGCATCAGGGGCTCGCGCCAGCCGAACTGTTCGCCAGGCTCAAGG
CGAGCATGCCCGACGGCGAGGATCTCGTCGTGACCCATGGCGATGCCTGCTTGCCGAATATCATGGTGGA
AAATGGCCGCTTTTCTGGATTCATCGACTGTGGCCGGCTGGGTGTGGCGGACCGCTATCAGGACATAGCG
TTGGCTACCCGTGATATTGCTGAAGAGCTTGGCGGCGAATGGGCTGACCGCTTCCTCGTGCTTTACGGTA
TCGCCGCTCCCGATTCGCAGCGCATCGCCTTCTATCGCCTTCTTGACGAGTTCTTCTGAGCGGGACTCTG
GGGTTCGAAATGACCGACCAAGCGACGCCCAACCTGCCATCACGAGATTTCGATTCCACCGCCGCCTTCT
ATGAAAGGTTGGGCTTCGGAATCGTTTTCCGGGACGCCGGCTGGATGATCCTCCAGCGCGGGGATCTCAT
GCTGGAGTTCTTCGCCCACCCTAGGGGGAGGCTAACTGAAACACGGAAGGAGACAATACCGGAAGGAACC
CGCGCTATGACGGCAATAAAAAGACAGAATAAAACGCACGGTGTTGGGTCGTTTGTTCATAAACGCGGGG
TTCGGTCCCAGGGCTGGCACTCTGTCGATACCCCACCGAGACCCCATTGGGGCCAATACGCCCGCGTTTC
TTCCTTTTCCCCACCCCACCCCCCAAGTTCGGGTGAAGGCCCAGGGCTCGCAGCCAACGTCGGGGCGGCA
GGCCCTGCCATAGCCTCAGGTTACTCATATATACTTTAGATTGATTTAAAACTTCATTTTTAATTTAAAA
GGATCTAGGTGAAGATCCTTTTTGATAATCTCATGACCAAAATCCCTTAACGTGAGTTTTCGTTCCACTG
AGCGTCAGACCCCGTAGAAAAGATCAAAGGATCTTCTTGAGATCCTTTTTTTCTGCGCGTAATCTGCTGC
TTGCAAACAAAAAAACCACCGCTACCAGCGGTGGTTTGTTTGCCGGATCAAGAGCTACCAACTCTTTTTC
CGAAGGTAACTGGCTTCAGCAGAGCGCAGATACCAAATACTGTCCTTCTAGTGTAGCCGTAGTTAGGCCA
CCACTTCAAGAACTCTGTAGCACCGCCTACATACCTCGCTCTGCTAATCCTGTTACCAGTGGCTGCTGCC
AGTGGCGATAAGTCGTGTCTTACCGGGTTGGACTCAAGACGATAGTTACCGGATAAGGCGCAGCGGTCGG
GCTGAACGGGGGGTTCGTGCACACAGCCCAGCTTGGAGCGAACGACCTACACCGAACTGAGATACCTACA
GCGTGAGCTATGAGAAAGCGCCACGCTTCCCGAAGGGAGAAAGGCGGACAGGTATCCGGTAAGCGGCAGG
GTCGGAACAGGAGAGCGCACGAGGGAGCTTCCAGGGGGAAACGCCTGGTATCTTTATAGTCCTGTCGGGT
TTCGCCACCTCTGACTTGAGCGTCGATTTTTGTGATGCTCGTCAGGGGGGCGGAGCCTATGGAAAAACGC
CAGCAACGCGGCCTTTTTACGGTTCCTGGCCTTTTGCTGGCCTTTTGCTCACATGTTCTTTCCTGCGTTA
TCCCCTGATTCTGTGGATAACCGTATTACCGCCATGCAT
