>Addgene plasmid #79775 | hiActTS-GR | addgene partial sequence | sequence record 152325 | SV40pA-R 5'-GAAATTTGTGATGCTATTGC-3'
AGTTAACAACAACAATTGCATTCATTTTATGTTTCAGGTTCAGGGGGAGGTGTGGGAGGTTTTTTAAAGC
AAGTAAAACCTCTACAAATGTGGTATGGCTGATTATGATCAGTTATCTAGATCCGGTGGATCCCGGGCCC
GCGGTACCTTAGCGGCCGCTCTTGTACAGCTCGTCCATGCCGAGAGTGATCCCGGCGGCGGTCACGAACT
CCAGCAGGACCATGTGATCGCGCTTCTCGTTGGGGTCTTTGCTCAGGGCGGACTGGGTGCTCAGGTAGTG
GTTGTCGGGCAGCAGCACGGGGCCGTCGCCGATGGGGGTGTTCTGCTGGTAGTGGTCGGCGAGCTGCACG
CTGCCGTCCTCGATGTTGTGGCGGATCTTGAAGTTCACCTTGATGCCGTTCTTCTGCTTGTCGGCCATGA
TATAGACGTTGTGGCTGTTGTAGTTGTACTCCAGCTTGTGCCCCAGGATGTTGCCGTCCTCCTTGAAGTC
GATGCCCTTCAGCTCGATGCGGTTCACCAGGGTGTCGCCCTCGAACTTCACCTCGGCGCGGGTCTTGTAG
TTGCCGTCGTCCTTGAAGAAGATGGTGCGCTCCTGGACGTAGCCTTCGGGCATGGCGGACTTGAAGAAGT
CGTGCTGCTTCATGTGGTCGGGGTAGCGGCTGAAGCACTGCACGCCGTAGGTCAGGGTGGTCACGAGGGT
GGGCCAGGGCACGGGCAGCTTGCCGGTGGTGCAGATGAACTTCAGGGTCAGCTTGCCGTAGGTGGCATCG
CCCTCGCCCTCGCCGGACACGCTGAACTTGTGGCCGTTTACGTCGCCGTCCAGCTCGACCAGGATGGGCA
CCACCCCGGTGA
