>Addgene plasmid #79775 | hiActTS-GR | addgene partial sequence | sequence record 152326 | CMV-F 5'-CGCAAATGGGCGGTAGGCGTG-3'
ACCGTCAGATCCGCTAGCATGGACCATTATGATTCTCAGCAAACCAACGATTACATGCAGCCAGAAGAGG
ACTGGGACCGGGACCTGCTCCTGGACCCGGCCTGGGAGAAGCAGCAGAGAAAGACATTCACGGCATGGTG
TAACTCCCACCTCCGGAAGGCGGGGACACAGATCGAGAACATCGAAGAGGACTTCCGGGATGGCCTGAAG
CTCATGCTGCTGCTGGAGGTCATCTCAGGTGAACGCTTGGCCAAGCCAGAGCGAGGCAAGATGAGAGTGC
ACAAGATCTCCAACGTCAACAAGGCCCTGGATTTCATAGCCAGCAAAGGCGTCAAACTGGTGTCCATCGG
AGCCGAAGAAATCGTGGATGGGAATGTGAAGATGACCCTGGGCATGATCTGGACCATCATCCTGCGCTTT
GCCATCCAGGACATCTCCGTGGAAGAGACTTCAGCCAAGGAAGGGCTGCTCCTGTGGTGTCAGAGAAAGA
CAGCCCCTTACAAAAATGTCAACATCCAGAACTTCCACATAAGCTGGAAGGATGGCCTCGGCTTCTGTGC
TTTGATCCACCGACACCGGCCCGAGCTGATTGACTACGGGAAGCTGCGGAAGGATGATCCACTCACAAAT
CTGAATACGGCTTTTGACGTGGCAGAGAAGTACCTGGACATCCCCAAGATGCTGGATGCCGAAGACATCG
TTGGAACTGCCCGACCGGATGAGAAAGCCATCATGACTTACGTGTCTAGCTTCTACCACGCCTTCTCTGG
AGCCCAGAAGGCGGAGACAGCAGCCAATCGCATCTGCAAGGTGTTGGCCGTCAACCAGGAGAACGAGCAG
CTTATGGAAGACTACGAGAAGCTGGCCAGTGATCTGTTGGAGTGGATCCGCCGCACAATCC
